>Addgene plasmid #211215 | pBiT3.1-N_MED16:1-860 | addgene full sequence | sequence record 425909 | Addgene NGS Result
AAGACGCGTTAATTAAGACGTCGGCAGTGAAAAAAATGCTTTATTTGTGAAATTTGTGATGCTATTGCTT
TATTTGTAACCATTATAAGCTGCAATAAACAAGTTAACAACAACAATTGCATTCATTTTATGTTTCAGGT
TCAGGGGGAGGTGTGGGAGGTTTTTTAAAGCAAGTAAAACCTCTACAAATGTGGTATGGCTGATTATGAT
CCGCGGCCGCAATACGTCGACGTTATCAGCTGACTTCGTACGAGAGCCTAGGATTATGGCGCGCCACTAG
TTATTAATAGTAATCAATTACGGGGTCATTAGTTCATAGCCCATATATGGAGTTCCGCGTTACATAACTT
ACGGTAAATGGCCCGCCTGGCTGACCGCCCAACGACCCCCGCCCATTGACGTCAATAATGACGTATGTTC
CCATAGTAACGCCAATAGGGACTTTCCATTGACGTCAATGGGTGGAGTATTTACGGTAAACTGCCCACTT
GGCAGTACATCAAGTGTATCATATGCCAAGTCCGCCCCCTATTGACGTCAATGACGGTAAATGGCCCGCC
TGGCATTATGCCCAGTACATGACCTTACGGGACTTTCCTACTTGGCAGTACATCTACGTATTAGTCATCG
CTATTACCATGGTGATGCGGTTTTGGCAGTACACCAATGGGCGTGGATAGCGGTTTGACTCACGGGGATT
TCCAAGTCTCCACCCCATTGACGTCAATGGGAGTTTGTTTTGGCACCAAAATCAACGGGACTTTCCAAAA
TGTCGTAATAACCCCGCCCCGTTGACGCAAATGGGCGGTAGGCGTGTACGGTGGGAGGTCTATATAAGCA
GAGCTGGTTTAGTGAACCGTCAGATCACTAGAATCTTTATTGCGGTAGTTTATCACAGTTAAATTGCTAA
CGCAGTCAGTGCTTCTGACACAACAGTCTCGAACTTAAGCTGCAGAAGTTGGTCGTGAGGCACTGGGCAG
GTAAGTATCAAGGTTACAAGACAGGTTTAAGGAGACCAATAGAAACTGGGCTTGTCGAGACAGAGAAGAC
TCTTGCGTTTCTGATAGGCACCTATTGGTCTTACTGACATCCACTTTGCCTTTCTCTCCACAGGTGTCCA
CTCCCAGTTCAATTACAGCTCTTAAGGCTAGAGTATTAATACGACTCACTATAGGGGTTAGCGATCGCCA
TGGTGAGCGGCTGGCGGCTGTTCAAGAAGATTAGCGGGAGCTCCGGTGGCTCGAGCGGTATGTGTGATTT
GCGGCGGCCAGCGGCAGGTGGGATGATGGACTTGGCCTACGTCTGTGAGTGGGAGAAATGGTCCAAGAGC
ACCCACTGCCCATCGGTGCCCCTGGCCTGCGCCTGGTCCTGCCGAAATCTCATCGCCTTCACCATGGACC
TGCGCAGCGATGACCAGGACCTGACCCGCATGATCCACATCCTGGACACGGAGCACCCCTGGGACCTGCA
CTCGATCCCCTCAGAGCACCACGAGGCCATCACCTGCCTGGAGTGGGACCAGTCAGGCTCCCGGCTCCTG
TCAGCAGATGCCGACGGGCAGATCAAGTGCTGGAGCATGGCGGACCACCTGGCTAATAGCTGGGAGAGCT
CAGTGGGCAGCCTAGTGGAGGGGGACCCCATTGTGGCCCTGTCCTGGCTGCACAATGGTGTGAAACTGGC
CCTGCACGTGGAGAAGTCGGGCGCCTCCAGCTTCGGGGAGAAGTTCTCCCGAGTCAAGTTCTCACCGTCG
CTCACGCTGTTCGGCGGCAAGCCCATGGAGGGCTGGATCGCGGTGACGGTCAGCGGCCTGGTCACCGTGT
CCCTGCTGAAGCCCAGCGGGCAGGTGCTGACGTCCACCGAGAGCCTGTGCCGGCTGCGCGGCCGCGTGGC
CCTGGCCGACATCGCCTTCACCGGCGGCGGCAACATCGTGGTGGCCACGGCGGACGGCAGCAGCGCGTCG
CCCGTGCAGTTCTACAAGGTGTGCGTGAGCGTGGTGAGCGAGAAGTGCCGTATCGACACGGAGATCCTGC
CCTCCCTGTTCATGCGCTGCACCACCGACCTCAACCGCAAGGACAAGTTTCCCGCCATCACCCACCTCAA
GTTCCTGGCCCGGGACATGTCGGAGCAGGTGCTTTTGTGCGCGTCCAGCCAGACCAGCAGCATCGTGGAG
TGCTGGTCCCTGCGCAAGGAGGGACTCCCCGTGAACAACATCTTCCAGCAGATCTCCCCCGTGGTTGGCG
ACAAACAGCCCACAATTCTCAAATGGCGGATCCTATCGGCCACCAACGATCTGGACCGTGTGTCGGCCGT
GGCGCTGCCCAAGCTGCCCATCTCGCTCACCAACACCGACCTCAAGGTGGCCAGCGACACACAGTTCTAC
CCTGGCCTCGGGCTGGCCCTGGCCTTCCACGACGGCAGCGTCCACATCGTGCACCGGCTCTCACTGCAGA
CCATGGCCGTCTTCTACAGCTCCGCGGCCCCGAGGCCTGTGGATGAGCCGGCCATGAAGCGCCCCCGCAC
CGCGGGCCCCGCCGTCCACTTAAAGGCTATGCAGCTATCGTGGACGTCACTGGCCCTGGTGGGGATTGAC
AGCCACGGGAAGCTGAGCGTGCTCCGCCTCTCACCTTCCATGGGCCACCCGCTGGAGGTGGGGCTGGCGC
TGCGGCACCTGCTCTTCCTGCTGGAGTACTGCATGGTGACCGGCTACGACTGGTGGGACATCCTGCTGCA
CGTGCAGCCCAGTATGGTACAGAGCCTGGTGGAGAAGCTGCACGAGGAGTACACGCGCCAGACCGCTGCC
CTGCAGCAGGTCCTCTCCACCCGGATCCTGGCCATGAAGGCCTCGCTCTGCAAGCTGTCGCCCTGCACGG
TGACCCGCGTGTGCGACTACCACACCAAGCTCTTCCTCATCGCCATCAGCTCCACCCTGAAGTCGCTGCT
GCGCCCCCACTTTCTCAACACGCCTGACAAGAGCCCCGGCGACCGGCTGACCGAGATCTGCACCAAGATC
ACCGACGTCGACATTGACAAGGTCATGATCAACCTCAAGACGGAGGAATTTGTGCTGGACATGAACACAC
TGCAGGCGCTGCAGCAGCTCTTGCAGTGGGTGGGCGACTTCGTGCTGTACCTGCTGGCCAGCCTACCCAA
CCAGGGTTCCCTGCTGAGGCCGGGCCACAGCTTTCTGCGGGACGGCACCTCGCTGGGCATGCTTCGGGAA
TTGATGGTGGTCATCCGCATCTGGGGCCTTCTGAAGCCCAGCTGCCTGCCCGTGTATACGGCCACCTCGG
ATACCCAGGACAGCATGTCCCTGCTCTTCCGCCTGCTCACCAAGCTCTGGATCTGCTTTCCTAGCACAGG
TCCATGCTCTGTGTGGGTGCTTTTGGGATGGCAGCCACTTCCAGGTCGCGATGAGGGCCCAGCGAGCGAG
CCGGACGAGGCGCTGGTGGATGAATGCTGCCTGCTGCCCAGCCAGCTGCTTATCCCCAGCCTGGACTGGC
TGCCAGCCAGCGACGGCCTGGTTAGCCGCCTGCAGCCCAAGCAGCCCCTTCGTCTGCAGTTTGGCCGGGC
GCCCACGCTGCCTGGCAGTGCTGCCACCCTGCAGCTCGACGGCCTCGCCAGGGCCCCAGGCCAGCCCAAG
ATCGACCACCTGCGGAGGCTGCACCTTGGCGCTTGCCCCACGGAGGAATGCAAGGCCTGCACCAGGTGCG
GCTGTGTCACCATGCTCAAGTCGCCCAACAGAACCACGGCGGTGAAGCAGTGGGAGCAGCGCTGGATCAA
GAACTGCCTGTGCGGTGGGCTCTGGTGGCGGGTGCCCCTCAGCTACCCCTAATCTAGAGGTCAAGCTTCG
GGGGTTTAAACCTGCAGGCATGCAAGCTGATTTGGCTGCTGCCACCGCTGAGCAAGGCCGCTTCGAGCAG
ACATGATAAGATACATTGATGAGTTTGGACAAACCACAACTAGAATGCAGTGAAAAAAATGCTTTATTTG
TGAAATTTGTGATGCTATTGCTTTATTTGTAACCATTATAAGCTGCAATAAACAAGTTAACAACAACAAT
TGCATTCATTTTATGTTTCAGGTTCAGGGGGAGATGTGGGAGGTTTTTTTAAGCAAGTAAAACCTCTACA
AATGTGGTAAAATCTTAATTAAGACTTCTAATATAACTTCGTATAGCATACATTATACGAAGTTATGGTT
CCACTGTTGACAATTAATCATCGGCATAGTATATCGGCATAGTATAATACGACAAGGTGAGGAACTAAAC
CCAGGAGGCAGATCATGATTGAACAAGATGGATTGCACGCAGGTTCTCCGGCCGCTTGGGTGGAGAGGCT
ATTCGGCTATGACTGGGCACAACAGACAATCGGCTGCTCTGATGCCGCCGTGTTCCGGCTGTCAGCGCAG
GGGCGCCCGGTTCTTTTTGTCAAGACCGACCTGTCCGGTGCCCTGAATGAACTGCAGGACGAGGCAGCGC
GGCTATCGTGGCTGGCCACGACGGGCGTTCCTTGCGCAGCTGTGCTCGACGTTGTCACTGAAGCGGGAAG
GGACTGGCTGCTATTGGGCGAAGTGCCGGGGCAGGATCTCCTGTCATCTCACCTTGCTCCTGCCGAGAAA
GTATCCATCATGGCTGATGCAATGCGGCGGCTGCATACGCTTGATCCGGCTACCTGCCCATTCGACCACC
AAGCGAAACATCGCATCGAGCGAGCACGTACTCGGATGGAAGCCGGTCTTGTCGATCAGGATGATCTGGA
CGAAGAGCATCAGGGGCTCGCGCCAGCCGAACTGTTCGCCAGGCTCAAGGCGCGCATGCCCGACGGCGAG
GATCTCGTCGTGACCCATGGCGATGCCTGCTTGCCGAATATCATGGTGGAAAATGGCCGCTTTTCTGGAT
TCATCGACTGTGGCCGGCTGGGTGTGGCGGACCGCTATCAGGACATAGCGTTGGCTACCCGTGATATTGC
TGAAGAGCTTGGCGGCGAATGGGCTGACCGCTTCCTCGTGCTTTACGGTATCGCCGCTCCCGATTCGCAG
CGCATCGCCTTCTATCGCCTTCTTGACGAGTTCTTCTGATTCGAAATGACCGACCAAGCGACGCCCAACC
GGTATCAGCTCACTCAAAGGCGGTAATACGGTTATCCACAGAATCAGGGGATAACGCAGGAAAGAACATG
TGAGCAAAAGGCCAGCAAAAGGCCAGGAACCGTAAAAAGGCCGCGTTGCTGGCGTTTTTCCATAGGCTCC
GCCCCCCTGACGAGCATCACAAAAATCGACGCTCAAGTCAGAGGTGGCGAAACCCGACAGGACTATAAAG
ATACCAGGCGTTTCCCCCTGGAAGCTCCCTCGTGCGCTCTCCTGTTCCGACCCTGCCGCTTACCGGATAC
CTGTCCGCCTTTCTCCCTTCGGGAAGCGTGGCGCTTTCTCATAGCTCACGCTGTAGGTATCTCAGTTCGG
TGTAGGTCGTTCGCTCCAAGCTGGGCTGTGTGCACGAACCCCCCGTTCAGCCCGACCGCTGCGCCTTATC
CGGTAACTATCGTCTTGAGTCCAACCCGGTAAGACACGACTTATCGCCACTGGCAGCAGCCACTGGTAAC
AGGATTAGCAGAGCGAGGTATGTAGGCGGTGCTACAGAGTTCTTGAAGTGGTGGCCTAACTACGGCTACA
CTAGAAGGACAGTATTTGGTATCTGCGCTCTGCTGAAGCCAGTTACCTTCGGAAAAAGAGTTGGTAGCTC
TTGATCCGGCAAACAAACCACCGCTGGTAGCGGTGGTTTTTTTGTTTGCAAGCAGCAGATTACGCGCAGA
AAAAAAGGATTTCAAGAAGATCCTTTGATCTTTTCTACGGGGTCTGACGCTCAGTGGAACGAAAACTCAC
GTTAAGGGATTTTGGTCATGAGATTATCAAAAAGGATCTTCACCTAGATCCTTTTATAGTCCGGAATCGT
CACACAAAAAACCAACACACAGATGTAATGAAAATAAAGATATTTTATTGCGGCCATCGTGATGGCTAGA
GTTTAGCCCTCCCACACATAACCAGAGGGCAGCAATTCACGAATCCCAACTGCCGTCGGCTGTCCATCAC
TGTCCTTCACTATGGCTTTGATCCCAGGATGCAGATCGAGAAGCACCTGTCGGCACCGTCCGCAGGGGCT
CAAGATGCCCCTGTTCTCATTTCCGATCGCGACGATACAAGTCAGGTTGCCAGCTGCCGCAGCAGCAGCA
GTGCCCAGCACCACGAGTTCTGCACAAGGTCCCCCAGTAAAATGATATACATTGACACCAGTGAAGATGC
GGCCGTCGCTAGAGAGAGCTGCGCTGGCGACGCTGTAGTCTTCAGAGATGGGGATGCTGTTGATTGTAGC
CGTTGCTCTTTCAATGAGGGTGGATTCTTCTTGAGACAAAGGCTTGGCCATGGTGGCGCTAGTGTCAGAA
GAATCGAGCTTTTTGCAAAAGCCTAGGCCTCCAAAAAAGCCTCCTCACTACTTCTGGAATAGCTCAGAGG
CCGAGGCGGCCTCGGCCTCTGCATAAATAAAAAAAATTAGTCAGCCATGGGGCGGAGAATGGGCGGAACT
GGGCGGAGTTAGGGGCGGGATGGGCGGAGTTAGGGGCGGGACTATGGTTGCTGACTAATTGAGATGCATG
CTTTGCATACTTCTGCCTGCTGGGGAGCCTGGGGACTTTCCACACCTGGTTGCTGACTAATTGAGATGCA
TGCTTTGCATACTTCTGCCTGCTGGGGAGCCTGGGGACTTTCCACACCCTAACTGACACACATTCCACAG
CTGGTTCTTTCCGCCTCAGAAGGTACCTAACCAAGTTCCTCTTTCAGAGGTTATTTCAGGCCATGGTGCT
GCGC
Features (pLannotate 1.2.2; 17 found; start..end, strand, type, name):
     24..105     -  polyA_signal   SV40 poly(A) signal: SV40 polyadenylation signal
    128..211     -  CDS            large T antigen (fragment): large T antigen from SV40 (simian virus 40)
    276..641     +  enhancer       CMV enhancer: human cytomegalovirus immediate early enhancer
    643..842     +  promoter       CMV promoter: human cytomegalovirus (CMV) immediate early promoter
    981..1113    +  intron         chimeric intron: chimera between introns from human β-globin and immunoglobulin heavy chain genes
   1157..1175    +  promoter       T7 promoter: promoter for bacteriophage T7 RNA polymerase
   1250..3790    +  CDS            MED16: MED16_HUMAN - Also known as DRIP92 From Homo sapiens (Human).
   3860..3878    +  misc_feature   MCS (fragment): pUC18/19 multiple cloning site
   3927..4048    -  polyA_signal   SV40 poly(A) signal: SV40 polyadenylation signal
   4071..4139    -  CDS            large T antigen (fragment): large T antigen from SV40 (simian virus 40)
   4163..4196    +  protein_bind   loxP: Cre-mediated recombination occurs in the 8-bp core sequence (GCATACAT). Cre recombinase
   4206..4253    +  promoter       EM7 promoter: synthetic bacterial promoter&nbsp
   4285..5076    +  CDS            neo: KKA2_KLEPN - Also known as kan, nptII. Experimental evidence at protein level: Swiss-Prot protein existence level 1. Resistance to kanamycin, neomycin, paromomycin, ribostamycin, butirosin and gentamicin B. From Klebsiella pneumoniae.
   5237..5825    -  rep_origin     ori: high-copy-number ColE1/pMB1/pBR322/pUC origin of replication
   5951..5999    -  polyA_signal   poly(A) signal: synthetic polyadenylation signal
   6023..6421    -  CDS            BSD: blasticidin S deaminase; Aspergillus terreus BSD; confers resistance to blasticidin
   6452..6809    -  promoter       SV40 promoter: SV40 enhancer and early promoter
