[The description below was written by a language model from this plasmid's Addgene catalogue record and pLannotate feature annotations shown in this document.]
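Description:
pBiT3.1-N_MED16:1-860 is a mammalian expression plasmid built on Promega's pBiT3.1-N backbone and encoding full-length human MED16 isoform 3 (residues M1 to P860) with an N-terminal HiBiT tag. The roughly 2.6 kb coding region, derived from a Mammalian Gene Collection clone, was inserted by ligation-independent cloning between XhoI and XbaI sites that remain intact. It sits downstream of the CMV immediate-early enhancer and promoter and a chimeric β-globin/immunoglobulin intron that supports efficient processing and expression of the transcript, and it is followed by an SV40 polyadenylation signal. A T7 promoter just upstream of the open reading frame serves as a sequencing primer site. HiBiT is a short peptide, here joined to MED16 through a flexible glycine-serine linker, that complements the LgBiT fragment of NanoLuc luciferase to give a luminescent signal proportional to the amount of tagged protein.

The 6,864 nt plasmid replicates in E. coli from a high-copy ColE1/pUC-type origin and is selected with kanamycin, conferred by a neo (nptII) gene driven by the bacterial EM7 promoter. The catalogue lists neomycin/G418 as the mammalian selectable marker. However, the annotated sequence shows only the bacterial promoter directly upstream of neo, along with a separate SV40 promoter-driven blasticidin S deaminase cassette with a synthetic poly(A) signal, so blasticidin selection may also be available in mammalian cells. A single loxP site lies between the expression cassette and the EM7-neo unit.

The plasmid was deposited in connection with a ligandability survey of WD40 repeat-containing proteins. It is suited to luminescence-based detection of MED16 in cells, although the record does not state the specific assays used.
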