Addgene plasmid #211215: pBiT3.1-N_MED16:1-860
Purpose: Mammalian expression of full-length human MED16 isoform 3. N-terminal HiBiT tag.
Depositing lab: Cheryl Arrowsmith. Depositing organization: University of Toronto. Publication: A Target Class Ligandability Evaluation of WD40 Repeat-Containing Proteins. Ackloo S, Li F, Szewczyk M, Seitova A, Loppnau P, Zeng H, Xu J, Ahmad S, Arnautova YA, Baghaie AJ, Beldar S, Bolotokova A, Centrella PA, Chau I, Clark MA, Cuozzo JW, Dehghani-Tafti S, Disch JS, Dong A, Dumas A, Feng JA, Ghiabi P, Gibson E, Gilmer J, Goldman B, Green SR, Guie MA, Guilinger JP, Harms N, Herasymenko O, Houliston S, Hutchinson A, Kearnes S, Keefe AD, Kimani SW, Kramer T, Kutera M, Kwak HA, Lento C, Li Y, Liu J, Loup J, Machado RAC, Mulhern CJ, Perveen S, Righetto GL, Riley P, Shrestha S, Sigel EA, Silva M, Sintchak MD, Slakman BL, Taylor RD, Thompson J, Torng W, Underkoffler C, von Rechenberg M, Walsh RT, Watson I, Wilson DJ, Wolf E, Yadav M, Yazdi AK, Zhang J, Zhang Y, Santhakumar V, Edwards AM, Barsyte-Lovejoy D, Schapira M, Brown PJ, Halabelian L, Arrowsmith CH. J Med Chem. 2025 Jan 23;68(2):1092-1112. doi: 10.1021/acs.jmedchem.4c02010. Epub 2024 Nov 4. PubMed 39495097.
Backbone
  Vector backbone: pBiT3.1-N
  Backbone manufacturer: Promega
  Vector type: Mammalian Expression
  Selectable markers: Neomycin (select with G418)
Growth in bacteria
  Bacterial resistance: Kanamycin, 50 μg/mL
  Growth temperature: 37°C
  Growth strain: DH5alpha
  Copy number: High Copy
Gene/Insert
  Gene/Insert name: MED16:M1-P860
  Species: H. sapiens (human)
  Insert size (bp): 2580
  Mutation: isoform 3
  Entrez Gene: MED16 (a.k.a. DRIP92, THRAP5, TRAP95)
  Promoter: CMV
  Tag / fusion protein: MVSGWRLFKKISGSSGGSSG (N terminal on insert)
  Cloning method: Ligation Independent Cloning
  Sequencing primers: 5′ T7; 3′ TTGCTCAGCGGTGGCAGCAG
Resource information
  A portion of this plasmid was derived from a plasmid made by: Mammalian Gene Collection (BC017282.2)
Terms and licenses: Academic/Nonprofit Terms; Industry Terms: Not Available to Industry
Depositor comments: 5' Cloning Site: Xho1 (not destroyed), 3' Cloning Site: Xba1 (not destroyed).
How to cite: pBiT3.1-N_MED16:1-860 was a gift from Cheryl Arrowsmith (Addgene plasmid # 211215 ; http://n2t.net/addgene:211215 ; RRID:Addgene_211215)
