>Addgene plasmid #211215 | pBiT3.1-N_MED16:1-860 | depositor partial sequence | sequence record 411908 | Insert sequence
ATGTGTGATTTGCGGCGGCCAGCGGCAGGTGGGATGATGGACTTGGCCTACGTCTGTGAGTGGGAGAAAT
GGTCCAAGAGCACCCACTGCCCATCGGTGCCCCTGGCCTGCGCCTGGTCCTGCCGAAATCTCATCGCCTT
CACCATGGACCTGCGCAGCGATGACCAGGACCTGACCCGCATGATCCACATCCTGGACACGGAGCACCCC
TGGGACCTGCACTCGATCCCCTCAGAGCACCACGAGGCCATCACCTGCCTGGAGTGGGACCAGTCAGGCT
CCCGGCTCCTGTCAGCAGATGCCGACGGGCAGATCAAGTGCTGGAGCATGGCGGACCACCTGGCTAATAG
CTGGGAGAGCTCAGTGGGCAGCCTAGTGGAGGGGGACCCCATTGTGGCCCTGTCCTGGCTGCACAATGGT
GTGAAACTGGCCCTGCACGTGGAGAAGTCGGGCGCCTCCAGCTTCGGGGAGAAGTTCTCCCGAGTCAAGT
TCTCACCGTCGCTCACGCTGTTCGGCGGCAAGCCCATGGAGGGCTGGATCGCGGTGACGGTCAGCGGCCT
GGTCACCGTGTCCCTGCTGAAGCCCAGCGGGCAGGTGCTGACGTCCACCGAGAGCCTGTGCCGGCTGCGC
GGCCGCGTGGCCCTGGCCGACATCGCCTTCACCGGCGGCGGCAACATCGTGGTGGCCACGGCGGACGGCA
GCAGCGCGTCGCCCGTGCAGTTCTACAAGGTGTGCGTGAGCGTGGTGAGCGAGAAGTGCCGTATCGACAC
GGAGATCCTGCCCTCCCTGTTCATGCGCTGCACCACCGACCTCAACCGCAAGGACAAGTTTCCCGCCATC
ACCCACCTCAAGTTCCTGGCCCGGGACATGTCGGAGCAGGTGCTTTTGTGCGCGTCCAGCCAGACCAGCA
GCATCGTGGAGTGCTGGTCCCTGCGCAAGGAGGGACTCCCCGTGAACAACATCTTCCAGCAGATCTCCCC
CGTGGTTGGCGACAAACAGCCCACAATTCTCAAATGGCGGATCCTATCGGCCACCAACGATCTGGACCGT
GTGTCGGCCGTGGCGCTGCCCAAGCTGCCCATCTCGCTCACCAACACCGACCTCAAGGTGGCCAGCGACA
CACAGTTCTACCCTGGCCTCGGGCTGGCCCTGGCCTTCCACGACGGCAGCGTCCACATCGTGCACCGGCT
CTCACTGCAGACCATGGCCGTCTTCTACAGCTCCGCGGCCCCGAGGCCTGTGGATGAGCCGGCCATGAAG
CGCCCCCGCACCGCGGGCCCCGCCGTCCACTTAAAGGCTATGCAGCTATCGTGGACGTCACTGGCCCTGG
TGGGGATTGACAGCCACGGGAAGCTGAGCGTGCTCCGCCTCTCACCTTCCATGGGCCACCCGCTGGAGGT
GGGGCTGGCGCTGCGGCACCTGCTCTTCCTGCTGGAGTACTGCATGGTGACCGGCTACGACTGGTGGGAC
ATCCTGCTGCACGTGCAGCCCAGTATGGTACAGAGCCTGGTGGAGAAGCTGCACGAGGAGTACACGCGCC
AGACCGCTGCCCTGCAGCAGGTCCTCTCCACCCGGATCCTGGCCATGAAGGCCTCGCTCTGCAAGCTGTC
GCCCTGCACGGTGACCCGCGTGTGCGACTACCACACCAAGCTCTTCCTCATCGCCATCAGCTCCACCCTG
AAGTCGCTGCTGCGCCCCCACTTTCTCAACACGCCTGACAAGAGCCCCGGCGACCGGCTGACCGAGATCT
GCACCAAGATCACCGACGTCGACATTGACAAGGTCATGATCAACCTCAAGACGGAGGAATTTGTGCTGGA
CATGAACACACTGCAGGCGCTGCAGCAGCTCTTGCAGTGGGTGGGCGACTTCGTGCTGTACCTGCTGGCC
AGCCTACCCAACCAGGGTTCCCTGCTGAGGCCGGGCCACAGCTTTCTGCGGGACGGCACCTCGCTGGGCA
TGCTTCGGGAATTGATGGTGGTCATCCGCATCTGGGGCCTTCTGAAGCCCAGCTGCCTGCCCGTGTATAC
GGCCACCTCGGATACCCAGGACAGCATGTCCCTGCTCTTCCGCCTGCTCACCAAGCTCTGGATCTGCTTT
CCTAGCACAGGTCCATGCTCTGTGTGGGTGCTTTTGGGATGGCAGCCACTTCCAGGTCGCGATGAGGGCC
CAGCGAGCGAGCCGGACGAGGCGCTGGTGGATGAATGCTGCCTGCTGCCCAGCCAGCTGCTTATCCCCAG
CCTGGACTGGCTGCCAGCCAGCGACGGCCTGGTTAGCCGCCTGCAGCCCAAGCAGCCCCTTCGTCTGCAG
TTTGGCCGGGCGCCCACGCTGCCTGGCAGTGCTGCCACCCTGCAGCTCGACGGCCTCGCCAGGGCCCCAG
GCCAGCCCAAGATCGACCACCTGCGGAGGCTGCACCTTGGCGCTTGCCCCACGGAGGAATGCAAGGCCTG
CACCAGGTGCGGCTGTGTCACCATGCTCAAGTCGCCCAACAGAACCACGGCGGTGAAGCAGTGGGAGCAG
CGCTGGATCAAGAACTGCCTGTGCGGTGGGCTCTGGTGGCGGGTGCCCCTCAGCTACCCC
